Addgene plasmid #45263: pBabe_puro_DEST_Flag_PRKCI
Depositing lab: William Hahn. Depositing organization: Dana-Farber Cancer Institute. Publication: Systematic interrogation of 3q26 identifies TLOC1 and SKIL as cancer drivers. Hagerstrand D, Tong A, Schumacher SE, Ilic N, Shen RR, Cheung HW, Vazquez F, Shrestha Y, Kim SY, Giacomelli AO, Rosenbluh J, Schinzel AC, Spardy NA, Barbie DA, Mermel CH, Weir BA, Garraway LA, Tamayo P, Mesirov JP, Beroukhim R, Hahn WC. Cancer Discov. 2013 Jun 13. [Epub ahead of print] 10.1158/2159-8290.CD-12-0592 PubMed 23764425.
Backbone
  Vector backbone: pBabe-puro-flag-DEST
  Vector type: Mammalian Expression, Retroviral
  Selectable markers: Puromycin
Growth in bacteria
  Bacterial resistance: Ampicillin, 100 μg/mL
  Growth temperature: 37°C
  Growth strain: DH5alpha
  Copy number: Unknown
Gene/Insert
  Gene/Insert name: PKCI
  Species: H. sapiens (human)
  Entrez Gene: PRKCI (a.k.a. DXS1179E, PKCI, nPKC-iota)
  Tag / fusion protein: Flag (N terminal on backbone)
  Cloning method: Gateway Cloning
  Sequencing primers: 5′ pBabe5; 3′ pBabe3
Resource information
  A portion of this plasmid was derived from a plasmid made by: THE CCSB HUMAN ORFEOME COLLECTION
Terms and licenses: Academic/Nonprofit Terms; Industry Terms: Not Available to Industry
Depositor comments: Addgene QC sequencing identified a P116H amino acid residue substitution in PRKCI.
How to cite: pBabe_puro_DEST_Flag_PRKCI was a gift from William Hahn (Addgene plasmid # 45263 ; http://n2t.net/addgene:45263 ; RRID:Addgene_45263)
