[The description below was written by a language model from this plasmid's Addgene catalogue record.]
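Description:
pBabe_puro_DEST_Flag_PRKCI is a retroviral mammalian expression plasmid built on the pBabe-puro-flag-DEST backbone, a Gateway destination version of the pBabe-puro vector family. It is propagated in E. coli under ampicillin selection, and transduced or transfected mammalian cells are selected with puromycin. No feature table accompanies the record, so the origin of replication, the promoter driving the insert and the element driving the puromycin marker are not explicitly stated, and copy number is listed as unknown. pBabe vectors in general are Moloney murine leukaemia virus-based, with the cloned gene placed between the viral long terminal repeats alongside a packaging signal, so that the transcript can be packaged into retroviral particles in a suitable packaging cell line and stably integrated into target cells.

The insert is the human PRKCI open reading frame, encoding protein kinase C iota (also called PKCI or nPKC-iota), an atypical protein kinase C family member. It was transferred by Gateway recombination, with part of the plasmid derived from a clone in the CCSB human ORFeome collection. The backbone supplies an N-terminal Flag epitope, so the kinase is expressed as a Flag-tagged fusion that can be detected or immunoprecipitated with anti-Flag antibodies. Repository quality-control sequencing found a P116H amino acid substitution in the PRKCI coding sequence, which users should take into account when interpreting results.

The plasmid was deposited in connection with a study that systematically interrogated genes in the 3q26 chromosomal region for cancer driver activity. This is consistent with its use for stable ectopic expression of PRKCI in mammalian cells for functional assays.
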