>Addgene plasmid #45263 | pBabe_puro_DEST_Flag_PRKCI | depositor partial sequence | sequence record 63203 | PRKCI 3'
CCTTGTCAGAAGTTGGGCAGACACATTCTTCTGCAGACATCAAAAGAGGATTGATATACTCAAAACCTTC
AAATTCAGACTGATCAATCTTCCTCACAATGTCATCGTCATCTGGAGTGAGCTGGACACGTTCATTAGTA
AACTGAGAATCAAAGTTGTCCAAACCAAATTCCCCAGAAATATTTGGTTTAAAGGGAGGTACCACCTGTT
TTTGCTCCATCATATCCCAATCAACATTTCGGAAGAACGGGTGTCCCTGAATATCAGCAAATCCTGTTTG
AGGAAGACAACCCAATCGTTCCTTAGGGTCCTTATTAAGAAAACTCTTCAGAACACTTGCAGCTTTTACA
GACATAGAACGTGGTATGCGAATTTGTTTTTCCAAAATAACTTGGAAGAGATAATCCTCTGTGTTCTGGT
CAGGGTTATCGGAGCTCCCAACAATATCAAATGGAGACCTTCCTGCCATCATCTCAAACATGAGCACTCC
AAGAGCCCACCAGTCAACACTGAAACCATAATCTTCTCCTCTTAAAATTTCAGGAGCAATGTAATTAGGA
GTACCACAGAAAGTGCTGGTTGTATCTCCTGGCCGTAATCCTTCCTTACACATGCCGTAGTCAGTGAGTT
TAATGTGGCCTTCAGAGTCCAGTAATACATTGTCCAGTTTCAAATCTCTATAAATTATCCCTCGCTCATG
AAGATAATTTAATGCTAGACTGATTTCTGCAGAGTAAAATCTGGCATGTTCTTCAGGAAGTTTTCTTTGT
CGCTGCATATGAAACATTAGGTCTCCTCCATTTACATACTCTATAACAAAGAACAATCTGCTTTCTGTCT
GAAAGCAAGAATGCAGCCCAACAAGGGAAAGGATGATTGGGATGCCTGCTCAAACACATGCTTCTCTGTC
TGTACCCAATCAATATCCTCATCATCATTAACANGCTCTTTTTTCACAACTTTCATTGCATAAATACGAT
CTGNTTTTTTTTAATCGAACCANCAGTACTTTGGGCNN
