>Addgene plasmid #45263 | pBabe_puro_DEST_Flag_PRKCI | depositor partial sequence | sequence record 63204 | PRKCI 5'
CGCGGATCAGTGTGGTGGTCGTAGGAATTCATGGACTACAAAGACGATGACGACAAGCAATTGACAAGTT
TGTACAAAGAAGTTGGCATGTCCCACACGGTCGCAGGCGGCGGCAGCGGGGACCATTCCCAC
[249 nt withheld, positions 133-381]
TGTGTACCAGAACGTCCTGGGATGCATTGTCCAGGAGAAGATAAATCCATCTACCGTAGAGGTGCACGCC
GCTGGAGAAAGCTTTATTGTGCCAATGGCCACACTTTCCAAGCCAAGCGTTTCAACAGGCGTGCTCACTG
TGCCATCTGCACAGACCGAATATGGGGACTTGGACGCCAAGGATATAAGTGCATCAACTGCAAACTCTTG
GTTCATAAGAAGTGCCATAAACTCGTCACAATTGAATGTGGGCGGCATTCTTTGCCACAGGAACCAGTGA
TGCCCATGGATCANTCATCCATGCATTCTGACCATGCACAGACAGTAATTCCATATAATCCTTCAAGTCA
TGANAGTTTGGATCAAGTTGGTGAANAAAAANANGCNATGAACACCANNGAAAGTGGNNAANCTTCNTCC
NNTCTANGTCTTCNNGATTTTGATTTGNTCCNGGNAANANGAANANGAANT
