>Addgene plasmid #45263 | pBabe_puro_DEST_Flag_PRKCI | addgene partial sequence | sequence record 64349 | pBABE5 5'-CTTTATCCAGCCCTCAC-3'
GCCGGATCCCAGTGTGGTGGTACGTAGGAATTCATGGACTACAAAGACGATGACGACAAGCAATTGACAA
GTTTGTACAAAGAAGTTGGCATGTCCCACACGGTCGCAGGCGGCGGCAGCGGGGACCATTCCCAC
[249 nt withheld, positions 136-384]
TGTGTACCAGAACGTCCTGGGATGCATTGTCCAGGAGAAGATAAATCCATCTACCGTAGAGGTGCACGCC
GCTGGAGAAAGCTTTATTGTGCCAATGGCCACACTTTCCAAGCCAAGCGTTTCAACAGGCGTGCTCACTG
TGCCATCTGCACAGACCGAATATGGGGACTTGGACGCCAAGGATATAAGTGCATCAACTGCAAACTCTTG
GTTCATAAGAAGTGCCATAAACTCGTCACAATTGAATGTGGGCGGCATTCTTTGCCACAGGAACCAGTGA
TGCCCATGGATCAGTCATCCATGCATTCTGACCATGCACAGACAGTAATTCCATATAATCCTTCAAGTCA
TGAGAGTTTGGATCAAGTTGGTGAAGAAAAAGAGGCAATGAACACCAGGGAAAGTGGCAAAGCTTCATCC
AGTCTAGGTCTTCAGGATTTTGATTTGCTCCGGGTAATAGGAAGAGGAAGTTATGCCAAAGTAC
